>Addgene plasmid #53625 | ETS2A-c023 | depositor partial sequence | sequence record 83753 | insert sequence
ATGCACCATCATCATCATCATTCTTCTGGTGTAGATCTGGGTACCGAGAACCTGTACTTCCAATCCATGA
AGGCTGTGATGAGTCAAGCCTTAAAAGCTACCTTCAGTGGCTTCAAAAAGGAACAGCGGCGCCTGGGCAT
TCCAAAGAACCCCTGGCTGTGGAGTGAGCAACAGGTATGCCAGTGGCTTCTCTGGGCCACCAATGAGTTC
AGTCTGGTGAACGTGAATCTGCAGAGGTTCGGCATGAATGGCCAGATGCTGTGTAACCTTGGCAAGGAAC
GCTTTCTGGAGCTGGCACCTGACTTTGTGGGTGACATTCTCTGGGAACATCTGGAGCAAATGATCAAAGA
AAACTGACAGTAAAGGTGGATACGGATCCGAA
