>Addgene plasmid #53625 | ETS2A-c023 | addgene partial sequence | sequence record 86593 | T7 5'-TAATACGACTCACTATAGGG-3'
ATTCCCTCTAGAAATAATTTTGTTTAACTTTAAGAAGGAGATATACATATGCACCATCATCATCATCATT
CTTCTGGTGTAGATCTGGGTACCGAGAACCTGTACTTCCAATCCATGAAGGCTGTGATGAGTCAAGCCTT
AAAAGCTACCTTCAGTGGCTTCAAAAAGGAACAGCGGCGCCTGGGCATTCCAAAGAACCCCTGGCTGTGG
AGTGAGCAACAGGTATGCCAGTGGCTTCTCTGGGCCACCAATGAGTTCAGTCTGGTGAACGTGAATCTGC
AGAGGTTCGGCATGAATGGCCAGATGCTGTGTAACCTTGGCAAGGAACGCTTTCTGGAGCTGGCACCTGA
CTTTGTGGGTGACATTCTCTGGGAACATCTGGAGCAAATGATCAAAGAAAACTGACAGTAAAGGTGGATA
CGGATCCGAATTCGAGCTCCGTCGACAAGCTTGCGGCCGCACTCGAGCACCACCACCACCACCACTGAGA
TCCGGCTGCTAACAAAGCCCGAAAGGAAGCTGAGTTGGCTGCTGCCACCGCTGAGCAATAACTAGCATAA
CCCCTTGGGGCCTCTAAACGGGTCTTGAGGGGTTTTTTGCTGAAAGGAGGAACTATATCCGGATTGGCGA
ATGGG
[124 nt withheld, positions 636-759]
C
[91 nt withheld, positions 761-851]
A
[49 nt withheld, positions 853-901]
CCTTTGACGTTGGAGTCCACGTTCTTT
[37 nt withheld, positions 929-965]
ACCCTATCTCGGTCTATTCTTTTGATTATAAGGAATTTGCCGATT
