[The description below was written by a language model from this plasmid's Addgene catalogue record.]
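Description:
ETS2A-c023 is a bacterial expression plasmid built on pNIC28-Bsa4, a pET28-derived vector designed for ligation-independent cloning. It is maintained in E. coli as a high-copy plasmid under kanamycin selection. A cloning strain is listed for propagation, and a BL21(DE3) derivative carrying a rare-codon tRNA helper plasmid is listed for protein production. No feature table accompanies the record, so details such as the replication origin are not stated and can only be inferred from the pET28 lineage.

The insert is a 382 bp fragment of human ETS2, a member of the ETS transcription factor family. The record notes that it was designed for structure determination and may not be the full open reading frame; its short length indicates a truncated domain construct, although the residue boundaries are not given. Expression is driven by a T7 promoter under lac operator control. Transcription therefore depends on T7 RNA polymerase supplied by a DE3 lysogen host and is inducible through the lac system.

The protein carries an N-terminal hexahistidine tag followed by a TEV protease site, which allows immobilised metal affinity purification and later removal of the tag. In the parent vector, the cloning site holds a SacB stuffer fragment that is excised with BsaI. T4 polymerase treatment then generates the overhangs for insert annealing, and SacB provides counter-selection against uncut vector. The stuffer should therefore be replaced by the ETS2 fragment in this clone. The construct is associated with a deposited crystal structure (4MHV) and is intended for recombinant production of the ETS2 fragment for structural and biochemical work.
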