Addgene plasmid #53625: ETS2A-c023
Purpose: bacterial expression plasmid
Depositing lab: Nicola Burgess-Brown. Depositing organization: University of Oxford.
Backbone
  Vector backbone: pNIC28-Bsa4
  Backbone manufacturer: SGC
  Vector type: Bacterial Expression
Growth in bacteria
  Bacterial resistance: Kanamycin, 50 μg/mL
  Growth temperature: 37°C
  Growth strain: Mach1 ; BL21(DE3)-R3-pRARE2
  Copy number: High Copy
Gene/Insert
  Gene/Insert name: ETS2 (alt names: 4MHV; gi|4885221)
  Species: H. sapiens (human)
  Insert size (bp): 382
  Mutation: Bacterial expression for structure determination; may not be full ORF, see comments
  Entrez Gene: ETS2 (a.k.a. ETS2IT1)
  Promoter: T7
  Tag / fusion protein: His-6-TEV (N terminal on insert)
  Cloning method: Ligation Independent Cloning
  Sequencing primers: 5′ T7; 3′ T7-term
Terms and licenses: Academic/Nonprofit Terms; Industry Terms: Not Available to Industry
Depositor comments: T7/lac regulated, N-terminal His-tag, TEV, LIC cloning using BsaI cleavage/T4 polymerase, SacB stuffer fragment, pET28 backbone. http://www.thesgc.org/structures/4MHV/ Use BL21(DE3)-R3-pRARE2 strain for expression.
How to cite: ETS2A-c023 was a gift from Nicola Burgess-Brown (Addgene plasmid # 53625 ; http://n2t.net/addgene:53625 ; RRID:Addgene_53625)
